Addgene plasmid #44843: pFA6a-link-yomRuby-SpHis5
Purpose: Yeast tagging vector to create gene fusion with yeast optimized mRuby with SpHis5 selection
Depositing lab: Wendell Lim & Kurt Thorn. Depositing organization: University of California, San Francisco (UCSF). Publication: Improved Blue, Green, and Red Fluorescent Protein Tagging Vectors for S. cerevisiae. Lee S, Lim WA, Thorn KS. PLoS One. 2013 Jul 2;8(7):e67902. doi: 10.1371/journal.pone.0067902. Print 2013. PubMed 23844123.
Backbone
  Vector backbone: pFA6a
  Vector type: Yeast Expression
  Selectable markers: HIS3
Growth in bacteria
  Bacterial resistance: Ampicillin, 100 μg/mL
  Growth temperature: 37°C
  Growth strain: DH5alpha
  Copy number: Unknown
Gene/Insert
  Gene/Insert name: yomRuby (alt name: Yeast Optimized mRuby)
  Species: Synthetic
Terms and licenses: Academic/Nonprofit Terms; Industry Terms: Not Available to Industry
Depositor comments: This vector is derived from the sequences published in “Optimized cassettes for fluorescent protein tagging in Saccharomyces cerevisiae.” Sheff MA, Thorn KS. Yeast. 2004 Jun;21(8):661-70. These plasmids were generated with funding from an NIGMS Systems Biology Center grant, number P50 GM081879. Please acknowledge this grant if you use these plasmids.
How to cite: pFA6a-link-yomRuby-SpHis5 was a gift from Wendell Lim & Kurt Thorn (Addgene plasmid # 44843 ; http://n2t.net/addgene:44843 ; RRID:Addgene_44843)
