[The description below was written by a language model from this plasmid's Addgene catalogue record and pLannotate feature annotations shown in this document.]
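Description:
pFA6a-link-yomRuby-SpHis5 is a yeast tagging vector built on the pFA6a backbone. It serves as a template for creating fusions between a chromosomal gene and a yeast codon-optimized version of the red fluorescent protein mRuby (yomRuby). In E. coli the plasmid is maintained through a high-copy ColE1/pUC-type origin and selected with ampicillin via the β-lactamase gene and its native promoter. The annotation shows no yeast replication origin or centromere. This fits a plasmid whose cassette is meant to be integrated into the genome rather than one maintained episomally in yeast.

The functional module reads across the numbering origin of the circular map. The synthetic mRuby coding sequence has no annotated yeast promoter upstream, so its expression would depend on in-frame fusion to the tagged gene. The "link" in the name suggests a linker ahead of the fluorescent protein, but no linker is annotated separately. The coding sequence is followed by the S. cerevisiae ADH1 terminator, which ends transcription of the fusion. Next comes a self-contained marker cassette in which the Ashbya gossypii TEF promoter and terminator drive Schizosaccharomyces pombe his5. This gene encodes imidazoleglycerol-phosphate dehydratase, the counterpart of S. cerevisiae HIS3, and so allows histidine prototrophy selection in his3 strains. Because the marker is heterologous, it is less likely to recombine with the native locus.

SP6 and T7 promoters flank the cassette region, and short lacI, rop and bom fragments are backbone remnants. The vector derives from an earlier series of optimized fluorescent protein tagging cassettes for S. cerevisiae and is typically used to label endogenous proteins for red fluorescence imaging.
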