Features (pLannotate 1.2.2; 13 found; start..end, strand, type, name):
     18..205     +  terminator     ADH1 terminator: S. cerevisiae ADH1; transcription terminator for the S. cerevisiae alcohol dehydrogenase 1 (ADH1) gene
    280..623     +  promoter       TEF promoter: Ashbya gossypii TEF promoter
    624..1277    +  CDS            S. pombe his5: imidazoleglycerol-phosphate dehydratase, required for histidine biosynthesis; Schizosaccharomyces pombe his5; yeast auxotrophic marker; corresponds to S. cerevisiae HIS3
   1283..1480    +  terminator     TEF terminator: Ashbya gossypii TEF terminator
   1585..1603    -  promoter       T7 promoter: promoter for bacteriophage T7 RNA polymerase
   1625..1678    -  CDS            lacI (fragment): lac repressor; lacI; The lac repressor binds to the lac operator to inhibit transcription in E. coli. This inhibition can be relieved by adding lactose or isopropyl-β-D-thiogalactopyranoside (IPTG).
   1861..2449    -  rep_origin     ori: high-copy-number ColE1/pMB1/pBR322/pUC origin of replication
   2620..3480    -  CDS            AmpR: β-lactamase; bla; confers resistance to ampicillin, carbenicillin, and related antibiotics
   3481..3585    -  promoter       AmpR promoter: bla
   3680..3715    +  CDS            rop (fragment): Rop protein, which maintains plasmids at low copy number; rop
   3817..3868    +  misc_feature   bom (fragment): basis of mobility region from pBR322
   3931..3949    +  promoter       SP6 promoter: promoter for bacteriophage SP6 RNA polymerase
   4019..4699    +  CDS            mRuby: mRuby is a basic (constitutively fluorescent) red fluorescent protein published in 2009, derived from Entacmaea quadricolor. It has low acid sensitivity.
>Addgene plasmid #44843 | pFA6a-link-yomRuby-SpHis5 | depositor full sequence | sequence record 62026 | pFA6a-link-yomRuby-SpHis5 sequence 4705 bps
GCGCCACTTCTAAATAAGCGAATTTCTTATGATTTATGATTTTTATTATTAAATAAGTTATAAAAAAAAT
AAGTGTATACAAATTTTAAAGTGACTCTTAGGTTTTAAAACGAAAATTCTTATTCTTGAGTAACTCTTTC
CTGTAGGTCAGGTTGCTTTCTCAGGTATAGTATGAGGTCGCTCTTATTGACCACACCTCTACCGGCAGAT
CCGCTAGGGATAACAGGGTAATATAGATCTGTTTAGCTTGCCTCGTCCCCGCCGGGTCACCCGGCCAGCG
ACATGGAGGCCCAGAATACCCTCCTTGACAGTCTTGACGTGCGCAGCTCAGGGGCATGATGTGACTGTCG
CCCGTACATTTAGCCCATACATCCCCATGTATAATCATTTGCATCCATACATTTTGATGGCCGCACGGCG
CGAAGCAAAAATTACGGCTCCTCGCTGCAGACCTGCGAGCAGGGAAACGCTCCCCTCACAGACGCGTTGA
ATTGTCCCCACGCCGCGCCCCTGTAGAGAAATATAAAAGGTTAGGATTTGCCACTGAGGTTCTTCTTTCA
TATACTTCCTTTTAAAATCTTGCTAGGATACAGTTCTCACATCACATCCGAACATAAACAACCATGGGTA
GGAGGGCTTTTGTAGAAAGAAATACGAACGAAACGAAAATCAGCGTTGCCATCGCTTTGGACAAAGCTCC
CTTACCTGAAGAGTCGAATTTTATTGATGAACTTATAACTTCCAAGCATGCAAACCAAAAGGGAGAACAA
GTAATCCAAGTAGACACGGGAATTGGATTCTTGGATCACATGTATCATGCACTGGCTAAACATGCAGGCT
GGAGCTTACGACTTTACTCAAGAGGTGATTTAATCATCGATGATCATCACACTGCAGAAGATACTGCTAT
TGCACTTGGTATTGCATTCAAGCAGGCTATGGGTAACTTTGCCGGCGTTAAAAGATTTGGACATGCTTAT
TGTCCACTTGACGAAGCTCTTTCTAGAAGCGTAGTTGACTTGTCGGGACGGCCCTATGCTGTTATCGATT
TGGGATTAAAGCGTGAAAAGGTTGGGGAATTGTCCTGTGAAATGATCCCTCACTTACTATATTCCTTTTC
GGTAGCAGCTGGAATTACTTTGCATGTTACCTGCTTATATGGTAGTAATGACCATCATCGTGCTGAAAGC
GCTTTTAAATCTCTGGCTGTTGCCATGCGCGCGGCTACTAGTCTTACTGGAAGTTCTGAAGTCCCAAGCA
CGAAGGGAGTGTTGTAAAGAGTACTGACAATAAAAAGATTCTTGTTTTCAAGAACTTGTCATTTGTATAG
TTTTTTTATATTGTAGTTGTTCTATTTTAATCAAATGTTAGCGTGATTTATATTTTTTTTCGCCTCGACA
TCATCTGCCCAGATGCGAAGTTAAGTGCGCAGAAAGTAATATCATGCGTCAATCGTATGTGAATGCTGGT
CGCTATACTGCTGTCGATTCGATACTAACGCCGCCATCCAGTTTAAACGAGCTCGAATTCATCGATGATA
TCAGATCCACTAGTGGCCTATGCGGCCGCGGATCTGCCGGTCTCCCTATAGTGAGTCGTATTAATTTCGA
TAAGCCAGGTTAACCTGCATTAATGAATCGGCCAACGCGCGGGGAGAGGCGGTTTGCGTATTGGGCGCTC
TTCCGCTTCCTCGCTCACTGACTCGCTGCGCTCGGTCGTTCGGCTGCGGCGAGCGGTATCAGCTCACTCA
AAGGCGGTAATACGGTTATCCACAGAATCAGGGGATAACGCAGGAAAGAACATGTGAGCAAAAGGCCAGC
AAAAGGCCAGGAACCGTAAAAAGGCCGCGTTGCTGGCGTTTTTCCATAGGCTCCGCCCCCCTGACGAGCA
TCACAAAAATCGACGCTCAAGTCAGAGGTGGCGAAACCCGACAGGACTATAAAGATACCAGGCGTTTCCC
CCTGGAAGCTCCCTCGTGCGCTCTCCTGTTCCGACCCTGCCGCTTACCGGATACCTGTCCGCCTTTCTCC
CTTCGGGAAGCGTGGCGCTTTCTCAATGCTCACGCTGTAGGTATCTCAGTTCGGTGTAGGTCGTTCGCTC
CAAGCTGGGCTGTGTGCACGAACCCCCCGTTCAGCCCGACCGCTGCGCCTTATCCGGTAACTATCGTCTT
GAGTCCAACCCGGTAAGACACGACTTATCGCCACTGGCAGCAGCCACTGGTAACAGGATTAGCAGAGCGA
GGTATGTAGGCGGTGCTACAGAGTTCTTGAAGTGGTGGCCTAACTACGGCTACACTAGAAGGACAGTATT
TGGTATCTGCGCTCTGCTGAAGCCAGTTACCTTCGGAAAAAGAGTTGGTAGCTCTTGATCCGGCAAACAA
ACCACCGCTGGTAGCGGTGGTTTTTTTGTTTGCAAGCAGCAGATTACGCGCAGAAAAAAAGGATCTCAAG
AAGATCCTTTGATCTTTTCTACGGGGTCTGACGCTCAGTGGAACGAAAACTCACGTTAAGGGATTTTGGT
CATGAGATTATCAAAAAGGATCTTCACCTAGATCCTTTTAAATTAAAAATGAAGTTTTAAATCAATCTAA
AGTATATATGAGTAAACTTGGTCTGACAGTTACCAATGCTTAATCAGTGAGGCACCTATCTCAGCGATCT
GTCTATTTCGTTCATCCATAGTTGCCTGACTCCCCGTCGTGTAGATAACTACGATACGGGAGGGCTTACC
ATCTGGCCCCAGTGCTGCAATGATACCGCGAGACCCACGCTCACCGGCTCCAGATTTATCAGCAATAAAC
CAGCCAGCCGGAAGGGCCGAGCGCAGAAGTGGTCCTGCAACTTTATCCGCCTCCATCCAGTCTATTAATT
GTTGCCGGGAAGCTAGAGTAAGTAGTTCGCCAGTTAATAGTTTGCGCAACGTTGTTGCCATTGCTACAGG
CATCGTGGTGTCACGCTCGTCGTTTGGTATGGCTTCATTCAGCTCCGGTTCCCAACGATCAAGGCGAGTT
ACATGATCCCCCATGTTGTGCAAAAAAGCGGTTAGCTCCTTCGGTCCTCCGATCGTTGTCAGAAGTAAGT
TGGCCGCAGTGTTATCACTCATGGTTATGGCAGCACTGCATAATTCTCTTACTGTCATGCCATCCGTAAG
ATGCTTTTCTGTGACTGGTGAGTACTCAACCAAGTCATTCTGAGAATAGTGTATGCGGCGACCGAGTTGC
TCTTGCCCGGCGTCAATACGGGATAATACCGCGCCACATAGCAGAACTTTAAAAGTGCTCATCATTGGAA
AACGTTCTTCGGGGCGAAAACTCTCAAGGATCTTACCGCTGTTGAGATCCAGTTCGATGTAACCCACTCG
TGCACCCAACTGATCTTCAGCATCTTTTACTTTCACCAGCGTTTCTGGGTGAGCAAAAACAGGAAGGCAA
AATGCCGCAAAAAAGGGAATAAGGGCGACACGGAAATGTTGAATACTCATACTCTTCCTTTTTCAATATT
ATTGAAGCATTTATCAGGGTTATTGTCTCATGAGCGGATACATATTTGAATGTATTTAGAAAAATAAACA
AATAGGGGTTCCGCGCACATTTCCCCGAAAAGTGCCACCTGACGTCTAAGAAACCATTATTATCATGACA
TTAACCTATAAAAATAGGCGTATCACGAGGCCCTTTCGTCTCGCGCGTTTCGGTGATGACGGTGAAAACC
TCTGACACATGCAGCTCCCGGAGACGGTCACAGCTTGTCTGTAAGCGGATGCCGGGAGCAGACAAGCCCG
TCAGGGCGCGTCAGCGGGTGTTGGCGGGTGTCGGGGCTGGCTTAACTATGCGGCATCAGAGCAGATTGTA
CTGAGAGTGCACCATATGGACATATTGTCGTTAGAACGCGGCTACAATTAATACATAACCTTATGTATCA
TACACATACGATTTAGGTGACACTATAGAACGCGGCCGCCAGCTGAAGCTTCGTACGCTGCAGGTCGACG
GATCGGTGACGGTGCTGGTTTAATTAACATGAACTCCTTGATTAAGGAAAATATGAGAATGAAAGTTGTG
TTAGAAGGTTCCGTAAACGGTCACCAGTTTAAGTGTACAGGCGAAGGAGAAGGAAACCCTTACATGGGGA
CACAAACTATGAGAATCAAGGTAATCGAAGGTGGTCCTCTTCCATTTGCCTTCGACATATTGGCGACATC
TTTCATGTACGGCTCTCGAACTTTCATCAAATACCCAAAAGGGATTCCTGACTTTTTCAAACAATCATTT
CCAGAAGGCTTCACCTGGGAAAGGGTTACAAGATACGAGGATGGTGGCGTTATTACTGTAATGCAAGATA
CTTCACTGGAGGATGGTTGTCTCGTCTACCACGCTCAAGTAAGAGGTGTCAATTTTCCTTCTAATGGAGC
TGTGATGCAGAAAAAGACCAAAGGTTGGGAACCAAATACAGAGATGATGTATCCAGCCGATGGGGGACTA
AGAGGATATACGCACATGGCTCTTAAGGTCGATGGCGGAGGTCATCTAAGCTGCTCATTTGTTACAACTT
ACAGAAGCAAAAAGACTGTTGGCAACATCAAAATGCCAGGTATACATGCAGTTGACCATCGTTTGGAAAG
ATTAGAGGAAAGTGATAATGAGATGTTTGTTGTGCAAAGAGAACATGCAGTCGCAAAATTTGCTGGCTTA
GGTGGTGGGTAAGGC
