>Addgene plasmid #44843 | pFA6a-link-yomRuby-SpHis5 | addgene partial sequence | sequence record 63735 | Sp6 5'-ATTTAGGTGACACTATAG-3'
ATCGGTGACGGTGCTGGTTTAATTAACATGAACTCCTTGATTAAGGAAAATATGAGAATGAAAGTTGTGT
TAGAAGGTTCCGTAAACGGTCACCAGTTTAAGTGTACAGGCGAAGGAGAAGGAAACCCTTACATGGGGAC
ACAAACTATGAGAATCAAGGTAATCGAAGGTGGTCCTCTTCCATTTGCCTTCGACATATTGGCGACATCT
TTCATGTACGGCTCTCGAACTTTCATCAAATACCCAAAAGGGATTCCTGACTTTTTCAAACAATCATTTC
CAGAAGGCTTCACCTGGGAAAGGGTTACAAGATACGAGGATGGTGGCGTTATTACTGTAATGCAAGATAC
TTCACTGGAGGATGGTTGTCTCGTCTACCACGCTCAAGTAAGAGGTGTCAATTTTCCTTCTAATGGAGCT
GTGATGCAGAAAAAGACCAAAGGTTGGGAACCAAATACAGAGATGATGTATCCAGCCGATGGGGGACTAA
GAGGATATACGCACATGGCTCTTAAGGTCGATGGCGGAGGTCATCTAAGCTGCTCATTTGTTACAACTTA
CAGAAGCAAAAAGACTGTTGGCAACATCAAAATGCCAGGTATACATGCAGTTGACCATCGTTTGGAAAGA
TTAGAGGAAAGTGATAATGAGATGTTTGTTGTGCAAAGAGAACATGCAGTCGCAAAATTTGCTGGCTTAG
GTGGTGGGTAAGGCGCGCCACTTCTAAATAAGCGAATTTCTTATGATTTATGATTTTTATTATTAAATAA
GTTATAAAAAAAA
