>Addgene plasmid #44843 | pFA6a-link-yomRuby-SpHis5 | addgene partial sequence | sequence record 63783 | T7 5'-TAATACGACTCACTATAGGG-3'
GGATCTGATATCATCGATGAATTCGAGCTCGTTTAAACTGGATGGCGGCGTTAGTATCGAATCGACAGCA
GTATAGCGACCAGCATTCACATACGATTGACGCATGATATTACTTTCTGCGCACTTAACTTCGCATCTGG
GCAGATGATGTCGAGGCGAAAAAAAATATAAATCACGCTAACATTTGATTAAAATAGAACAACTACAATA
TAAAAAAACTATACAAATGACAAGTTCTTGAAAACAAGAATCTTTTTATTGTCAGTACTCTTTACAACAC
TCCCTTCGTGCTTGGGACTTCAGAACTTCCAGTAAGACTAGTAGCCGCGCGCATGGCAACAGCCAGAGAT
TTAAAAGCGCTTTCAGCACGATGATGGTCATTACTACCATATAAGCAGGTAACATGCAAAGTAATTCCAG
CTGCTACCGAAAAGGAATATAGTAAGTGAGGGATCATTTCACAGGACAATTCCCCAACCTTTTCACGCTT
TAATCCCAAATCGATAACAGCATAGGGCCGTCCCGACAAGTCAACTACGCTTCTAGAAAGAGCTTCGTCA
AGTGGACAATAAGCATGTCCAAATCTTTTAACGCCGGCAAAGTTACTCATAGCCTGCTTGAATGCAATAC
CAAGTGCAATAGCAGTATCTTCTGCAGTGTGATGATCATCGATGATTAAATCACCTCTTGAGTAAAGTCG
TAAGCTCCAGCCTGCATGTTTAGCCAGTGCATGATACATGTGATCCAAGAATCCAATTCCCGTGTCTACT
TGGATTACTTGTTCTCCCTTTTGGTTTGTATGCTTGGAAGTTATAAGTTCATCAATAAAATTCGACTCTT
CAGG
